Addgene plasmid #198547: SpCas9-ABE8e(V106W)
Purpose: Expresses human codon-optimized SpCas9-ABE8e(V106W) and blasticidin resistance: EFS promoter-SpCas9-ABE8e(V106W)-NLS-FLAG-P2A-BSD
Depositing lab: Hyongbum Kim. Depositing organization: Yonsei University Health System. Publication: Deep learning models to predict the editing efficiencies and outcomes of diverse base editors. Kim N, Choi S, Kim S, Song M, Seo JH, Min S, Park J, Cho SR, Kim HH. Nat Biotechnol. 2024 Mar;42(3):484-497. doi: 10.1038/s41587-023-01792-x PubMed 37188916.
Backbone
  Vector backbone: pFUGW
  Total vector size (bp): 13509
  Vector type: Mammalian Expression, Lentiviral, CRISPR
  Selectable markers: Blasticidin
Growth in bacteria
  Bacterial resistance: Ampicillin, 100 μg/mL
  Growth temperature: 37°C
  Growth strain: NEB Stable
  Copy number: Unknown
Gene/Insert
  Gene/Insert name: SpCas9-ABE8e(V106W)
  Species: H. sapiens (human)
  Insert size (bp): 5301
  Promoter: EFS
  Tag / fusion protein: NLS (C terminal on insert); FLAG (C terminal on insert); BSD (C terminal on insert)
  Cloning method: Gibson Cloning
  Sequencing primers: 5′ 5' - ggtcttgaaaggagtgggaattgg - 3'; 3′ 5' - CAGGTCGCTTGTCGCCTCC - 3'
Terms and licenses: Academic/Nonprofit Terms; Industry Terms: Not Available to Industry
How to cite: SpCas9-ABE8e(V106W) was a gift from Hyongbum Kim (Addgene plasmid # 198547 ; http://n2t.net/addgene:198547 ; RRID:Addgene_198547)
