[The description below was written by a language model from this plasmid's Addgene catalogue record and pLannotate feature annotations shown in this document.]
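Description:
SpCas9-ABE8e(V106W) is a lentiviral transfer plasmid, built on the pFUGW backbone, for expressing an adenine base editor in mammalian cells. It is about 13.5 kb and is propagated in E. coli through a high-copy ColE1/pUC-type origin with ampicillin selection (AmpR). The catalogue lists a recombination-deficient strain for growth, which suits a plasmid with repeated LTRs. The backbone also carries an f1 origin and an SV40 promoter/origin plus EM7-driven BleoR (Zeocin resistance) cassette with an SV40 poly(A) signal. This cassette lies outside the viral genome, and the record does not list it as a working marker.

The viral portion begins with a CMV enhancer/promoter fused to a truncated HIV-1 5' LTR. This drives genomic RNA production in packaging cells and is followed by the Ψ packaging signal, a gag fragment, the RRE for Rev-dependent nuclear export, and the cPPT/CTS. Inside the provirus, the short EF-1α core (EFS) promoter drives a single human codon-optimized open reading frame. It encodes an evolved E. coli TadA deaminase domain (ABE8e with the V106W substitution) fused to Streptococcus pyogenes Cas9, whose N-terminal part is annotated as carrying D10A. According to the catalogue, an NLS, a FLAG tag and a P2A peptide then link the editor to blasticidin S deaminase. The P2A lets editor and resistance protein be made as separate polypeptides from one transcript, so blasticidin selects transduced cells. A WPRE boosts transcript expression upstream of the truncated 3' LTR and a bGH poly(A) signal.

No guide RNA cassette is annotated, so the sgRNA must be supplied separately. The associated publication concerns measuring and predicting base editor efficiencies and outcomes, which is consistent with using this vector to make cells that stably express the editor.
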