Features (pLannotate 1.2.2; 36 found; start..end, strand, type, name):
    297..422     +  CDS            ble (fragment): BLE_KLEPN - Experimental evidence at protein level: Swiss-Prot protein existence level 1. Binding protein with a strong affinity to the bleomycin family of antibiotics. Binds to CL990; an antimitotic-antibiotic compound. From Klebsiella pneumoniae.
    417..538     +  polyA_signal   SV40 poly(A) signal: SV40 polyadenylation signal
    609..631     -  protein_bind   lac operator (fragment): The lac repressor binds to the lac operator to inhibit transcription in E. coli. This inhibition can be relieved by adding lactose or isopropyl-β-D-thiogalactopyranoside (IPTG). lac repressor encoded by lacI
    635..665     -  promoter       lac promoter: promoter for the E. coli lac operon
    680..701     -  protein_bind   CAP binding site: CAP binding activates transcription in the presence of cAMP. E. coli catabolite activator protein
    714..806     -  CDS            lacI (fragment): lac repressor; lacI; The lac repressor binds to the lac operator to inhibit transcription in E. coli. This inhibition can be relieved by adding lactose or isopropyl-β-D-thiogalactopyranoside (IPTG).
    989..1577    -  rep_origin     ori: high-copy-number ColE1/pMB1/pBR322/pUC origin of replication
   1748..2608    -  CDS            AmpR: β-lactamase; bla; confers resistance to ampicillin, carbenicillin, and related antibiotics
   2609..2713    -  promoter       AmpR promoter: bla
   2772..2824    -  misc_feature   bom (fragment): basis of mobility region from pBR322
   2979..3358    +  enhancer       CMV enhancer: human cytomegalovirus immediate early enhancer
   3359..3558    +  promoter       CMV promoter: human cytomegalovirus (CMV) immediate early promoter
   3576..3756    +  LTR            5' LTR (truncated): truncated 5' long terminal repeat (LTR) from HIV-1
   3803..3928    +  misc_feature   HIV-1 Ψ: packaging signal of human immunodeficiency virus type 1
   3912..4275    +  CDS            HIV-1 gag (fragment): gag protein from human immunodeficiency virus 1; gag
   4421..4654    +  misc_feature   RRE: The Rev response element (RRE) of HIV-1 allows for Rev-dependent mRNA export from the nucleus to the cytoplasm.
   5031..5131    +  CDS            Rev (fragment): human immunodeficiency virus 1 (HIV-1) Rev protein; rev; enhances nuclear export of unspliced and incompletely spliced viral mRNAs
   5181..5298    +  misc_feature   cPPT/CTS: central polypurine tract and central termination sequence of HIV-1
   5347..5365    +  CDS            small t antigen (fragment): SV40 (simian virus 40) small t antigen
   5391..5602    +  promoter       EF-1α core promoter: core promoter for human elongation factor EF-1α
   5674..6165    +  CDS            tadA: TADA_ECOLI - Also known as yfhC. Experimental evidence at protein level: Swiss-Prot protein existence level 1. Catalyzes the deamination of adenosine to inosine at the wobble position 34 of tRNA(Arg2). Essential for cell viability. From Escherichia coli (strain K12).
   6268..7869    +  CDS            dCas9(N): N-terminal portion of catalytically inactive Streptococcus pyogenes dCas9 carrying the D10A mutation (Zetsche et al., 2015)
   7870..10368   +  CDS            Cas9(C): C-terminal portion of Streptococcus pyogenes Cas9 (Zetsche et al., 2015)
  10522..10920   +  CDS            BSD: blasticidin S deaminase; Aspergillus terreus BSD; confers resistance to blasticidin
  10921..10942   +  misc_feature   MCS (fragment): pBluescript multiple cloning site
  10945..11533   +  misc_feature   WPRE: woodchuck hepatitis virus posttranscriptional regulatory element
  11470..12051   +  CDS            nef (fragment): NEF_HV1H2 - Experimental evidence at protein level: Swiss-Prot protein existence level 1. Extracellular Nef protein targets CD4(+) T-lymphocytes for apoptosis by interacting with CXCR4 surface receptors. From Human immunodeficiency virus type 1 group M subtype B (isolate HXB2) (HIV-1).
  12058..12238   +  LTR            5' LTR (truncated): truncated 5' long terminal repeat (LTR) from HIV-1
  12270..12494   +  polyA_signal   bGH poly(A) signal: bovine growth hormone polyadenylation signal
  12498..12519   +  promoter       SV40 promoter (fragment): SV40 enhancer and early promoter
  12540..12968   +  rep_origin     f1 ori (sequence partly withheld): f1 bacteriophage origin of replication; arrow indicates direction of (+) strand synthesis
  12995..13066   +  promoter       SV40 promoter (fragment): SV40 enhancer and early promoter
  13067..13138   +  promoter       SV40 promoter (fragment): SV40 enhancer and early promoter
  13142..13276   +  rep_origin     SV40 ori: SV40 origin of replication
  13338..13385   +  promoter       EM7 promoter: synthetic bacterial promoter&nbsp
  13404..287     +  CDS            BleoR (across the origin): antibiotic-binding protein; Sh ble from Streptoalloteichus hindustanus; confers resistance to bleomycin, phleomycin, and Zeocin™
>Addgene plasmid #198547 | SpCas9-ABE8e(V106W) | addgene full sequence | sequence record 388882 | Addgene NGS Result
CCCGGGACTTCGTGGAGGACGACTTCGCCGGTGTGGTCCGGGACGACGTGACCCTGTTCATCAGCGCGGT
CCAGGACCAGGTGGTGCCGGACAACACCCTGGCCTGGGTGTGGGTGCGCGGCCTGGACGAGCTGTACGCC
GAGTGGTCGGAGGTCGTGTCCACGAACTTCCGGGACGCCTCCGGGCCGGCCATGACCGAGATCGGCGAGC
AGCCGTGGGGGCGGGAGTTCGCCCTGCGCGACCCGGCCGGCAACTGCGTGCACTTCGTGGCCGAGGAGCA
GGACTGACACGTGCTACGAGATTTCGATTCCACCGCCGCCTTCTATGAAAGGTTGGGCTTCGGAATCGTT
TTCCGGGACGCCGGCTGGATGATCCTCCAGCGCGGGGATCTCATGCTGGAGTTCTTCGCCCACCCCAACT
TGTTTATTGCAGCTTATAATGGTTACAAATAAAGCAATAGCATCACAAATTTCACAAATAAAGCATTTTT
TTCACTGCATTCTAGTTGTGGTTTGTCCAAACTCATCAATGTATCTTATCATGTCTGTATACCGTCGACC
TCTAGCTAGAGCTTGGCGTAATCATGGTCATAGCTGTTTCCTGTGTGAAATTGTTATCCGCTCACAATTC
CACACAACATACGAGCCGGAAGCATAAAGTGTAAAGCCTGGGGTGCCTAATGAGTGAGCTAACTCACATT
AATTGCGTTGCGCTCACTGCCCGCTTTCCAGTCGGGAAACCTGTCGTGCCAGCTGCATTAATGAATCGGC
CAACGCGCGGGGAGAGGCGGTTTGCGTATTGGGCGCTCTTCCGCTTCCTCGCTCACTGACTCGCTGCGCT
CGGTCGTTCGGCTGCGGCGAGCGGTATCAGCTCACTCAAAGGCGGTAATACGGTTATCCACAGAATCAGG
GGATAACGCAGGAAAGAACATGTGAGCAAAAGGCCAGCAAAAGGCCAGGAACCGTAAAAAGGCCGCGTTG
CTGGCGTTTTTCCATAGGCTCCGCCCCCCTGACGAGCATCACAAAAATCGACGCTCAAGTCAGAGGTGGC
GAAACCCGACAGGACTATAAAGATACCAGGCGTTTCCCCCTGGAAGCTCCCTCGTGCGCTCTCCTGTTCC
GACCCTGCCGCTTACCGGATACCTGTCCGCCTTTCTCCCTTCGGGAAGCGTGGCGCTTTCTCATAGCTCA
CGCTGTAGGTATCTCAGTTCGGTGTAGGTCGTTCGCTCCAAGCTGGGCTGTGTGCACGAACCCCCCGTTC
AGCCCGACCGCTGCGCCTTATCCGGTAACTATCGTCTTGAGTCCAACCCGGTAAGACACGACTTATCGCC
ACTGGCAGCAGCCACTGGTAACAGGATTAGCAGAGCGAGGTATGTAGGCGGTGCTACAGAGTTCTTGAAG
TGGTGGCCTAACTACGGCTACACTAGAAGAACAGTATTTGGTATCTGCGCTCTGCTGAAGCCAGTTACCT
TCGGAAAAAGAGTTGGTAGCTCTTGATCCGGCAAACAAACCACCGCTGGTAGCGGTGGTTTTTTTGTTTG
CAAGCAGCAGATTACGCGCAGAAAAAAAGGATCTCAAGAAGATCCTTTGATCTTTTCTACGGGGTCTGAC
GCTCAGTGGAACGAAAACTCACGTTAAGGGATTTTGGTCATGAGATTATCAAAAAGGATCTTCACCTAGA
TCCTTTTAAATTAAAAATGAAGTTTTAAATCAATCTAAAGTATATATGAGTAAACTTGGTCTGACAGTTA
CCAATGCTTAATCAGTGAGGCACCTATCTCAGCGATCTGTCTATTTCGTTCATCCATAGTTGCCTGACTC
CCCGTCGTGTAGATAACTACGATACGGGAGGGCTTACCATCTGGCCCCAGTGCTGCAATGATACCGCGAG
ACCCACGCTCACCGGCTCCAGATTTATCAGCAATAAACCAGCCAGCCGGAAGGGCCGAGCGCAGAAGTGG
TCCTGCAACTTTATCCGCCTCCATCCAGTCTATTAATTGTTGCCGGGAAGCTAGAGTAAGTAGTTCGCCA
GTTAATAGTTTGCGCAACGTTGTTGCCATTGCTACAGGCATCGTGGTGTCACGCTCGTCGTTTGGTATGG
CTTCATTCAGCTCCGGTTCCCAACGATCAAGGCGAGTTACATGATCCCCCATGTTGTGCAAAAAAGCGGT
TAGCTCCTTCGGTCCTCCGATCGTTGTCAGAAGTAAGTTGGCCGCAGTGTTATCACTCATGGTTATGGCA
GCACTGCATAATTCTCTTACTGTCATGCCATCCGTAAGATGCTTTTCTGTGACTGGTGAGTACTCAACCA
AGTCATTCTGAGAATAGTGTATGCGGCGACCGAGTTGCTCTTGCCCGGCGTCAATACGGGATAATACCGC
GCCACATAGCAGAACTTTAAAAGTGCTCATCATTGGAAAACGTTCTTCGGGGCGAAAACTCTCAAGGATC
TTACCGCTGTTGAGATCCAGTTCGATGTAACCCACTCGTGCACCCAACTGATCTTCAGCATCTTTTACTT
TCACCAGCGTTTCTGGGTGAGCAAAAACAGGAAGGCAAAATGCCGCAAAAAAGGGAATAAGGGCGACACG
GAAATGTTGAATACTCATACTCTTCCTTTTTCAATATTATTGAAGCATTTATCAGGGTTATTGTCTCATG
AGCGGATACATATTTGAATGTATTTAGAAAAATAAACAAATAGGGGTTCCGCGCACATTTCCCCGAAAAG
TGCCACCTGACGTCGACGGATCGGGAGATCTCCCGATCCCCTATGGTGCACTCTCAGTACAATCTGCTCT
GATGCCGCATAGTTAAGCCAGTATCTGCTCCCTGCTTGTGTGTTGGAGGTCGCTGAGTAGTGCGCGAGCA
AAATTTAAGCTACAACAAGGCAAGGCTTGACCGACAATTGCATGAAGAATCTGCTTAGGGTTAGGCGTTT
TGCGCTGCTTCGCGATGTACGGGCCAGATATACGCGTTGACATTGATTATTGACTAGTTATTAATAGTAA
TCAATTACGGGGTCATTAGTTCATAGCCCATATATGGAGTTCCGCGTTACATAACTTACGGTAAATGGCC
CGCCTGGCTGACCGCCCAACGACCCCCGCCCATTGACGTCAATAATGACGTATGTTCCCATAGTAACGCC
AATAGGGACTTTCCATTGACGTCAATGGGTGGAGTATTTACGGTAAACTGCCCACTTGGCAGTACATCAA
GTGTATCATATGCCAAGTACGCCCCCTATTGACGTCAATGACGGTAAATGGCCCGCCTGGCATTATGCCC
AGTACATGACCTTATGGGACTTTCCTACTTGGCAGTACATCTACGTATTAGTCATCGCTATTACCATGGT
GATGCGGTTTTGGCAGTACATCAATGGGCGTGGATAGCGGTTTGACTCACGGGGATTTCCAAGTCTCCAC
CCCATTGACGTCAATGGGAGTTTGTTTTGGCACCAAAATCAACGGGACTTTCCAAAATGTCGTAACAACT
CCGCCCCATTGACGCAAATGGGCGGTAGGCGTGTACGGTGGGAGGTCTATATAAGCAGCGCGTTTTGCCT
GTACTGGGTCTCTCTGGTTAGACCAGATCTGAGCCTGGGAGCTCTCTGGCTAACTAGGGAACCCACTGCT
TAAGCCTCAATAAAGCTTGCCTTGAGTGCTTCAAGTAGTGTGTGCCCGTCTGTTGTGTGACTCTGGTAAC
TAGAGATCCCTCAGACCCTTTTAGTCAGTGTGGAAAATCTCTAGCAGTGGCGCCCGAACAGGGACTTGAA
AGCGAAAGGGAAACCAGAGGAGCTCTCTCGACGCAGGACTCGGCTTGCTGAAGCGCGCACGGCAAGAGGC
GAGGGGCGGCGACTGGTGAGTACGCCAAAAATTTTGACTAGCGGAGGCTAGAAGGAGAGAGATGGGTGCG
AGAGCGTCAGTATTAAGCGGGGGAGAATTAGATCGCGATGGGAAAAAATTCGGTTAAGGCCAGGGGGAAA
GAAAAAATATAAATTAAAACATATAGTATGGGCAAGCAGGGAGCTAGAACGATTCGCAGTTAATCCTGGC
CTGTTAGAAACATCAGAAGGCTGTAGACAAATACTGGGACAGCTACAACCATCCCTTCAGACAGGATCAG
AAGAACTTAGATCATTATATAATACAGTAGCAACCCTCTATTGTGTGCATCAAAGGATAGAGATAAAAGA
CACCAAGGAAGCTTTAGACAAGATAGAGGAAGAGCAAAACAAAAGTAAGACCACCGCACAGCAAGCGGCC
GCTGATCTTCAGACCTGGAGGAGGAGATATGAGGGACAATTGGAGAAGTGAATTATATAAATATAAAGTA
GTAAAAATTGAACCATTAGGAGTAGCACCCACCAAGGCAAAGAGAAGAGTGGTGCAGAGAGAAAAAAGAG
CAGTGGGAATAGGAGCTTTGTTCCTTGGGTTCTTGGGAGCAGCAGGAAGCACTATGGGCGCAGCGTCAAT
GACGCTGACGGTACAGGCCAGACAATTATTGTCTGGTATAGTGCAGCAGCAGAACAATTTGCTGAGGGCT
ATTGAGGCGCAACAGCATCTGTTGCAACTCACAGTCTGGGGCATCAAGCAGCTCCAGGCAAGAATCCTGG
CTGTGGAAAGATACCTAAAGGATCAACAGCTCCTGGGGATTTGGGGTTGCTCTGGAAAACTCATTTGCAC
CACTGCTGTGCCTTGGAATGCTAGTTGGAGTAATAAATCTCTGGAACAGATTTGGAATCACACGACCTGG
ATGGAGTGGGACAGAGAAATTAACAATTACACAAGCTTAATACACTCCTTAATTGAAGAATCGCAAAACC
AGCAAGAAAAGAATGAACAAGAATTATTGGAATTAGATAAATGGGCAAGTTTGTGGAATTGGTTTAACAT
AACAAATTGGCTGTGGTATATAAAATTATTCATAATGATAGTAGGAGGCTTGGTAGGTTTAAGAATAGTT
TTTGCTGTACTTTCTATAGTGAATAGAGTTAGGCAGGGATATTCACCATTATCGTTTCAGACCCACCTCC
CAACCCCGAGGGGACCCGACAGGCCCGAAGGAATAGAAGAAGAAGGTGGAGAGAGAGACAGAGACAGATC
CATTCGATTAGTGAACGGATCGGCACTGCGTGCGCCAATTCTGCAGACAAATGGCAGTATTCATCCACAA
TTTTAAAAGAAAAGGGGGGATTGGGGGGTACAGTGCAGGGGAAAGAATAGTAGACATAATAGCAACAGAC
ATACAAACTAAAGAATTACAAAAACAAATTACAAAAATTCAAAATTTTCGGGTTTATTACAGGGACAGCA
GAGATCCAGTTTGGTTAATTAGCTAGCTAGGTCTTGAAAGGAGTGGGAATTGGCTCCGGTGCCCGTCAGT
GGGCAGAGCGCACATCGCCCACAGTCCCCGAGAAGTTGGGGGGAGGGGTCGGCAATTGATCCGGTGCCTA
GAGAAGGTGGCGCGGGGTAAACTGGGAAAGTGATGTCGTGTACTGGCTCCGCCTTTTTCCCGAGGGTGGG
GGAGAACCGTATATAAGTGCAGTAGTCGCCGTGAACGTTCTTTTTCGCAACGGGTTTGCCGCCAGAACAC
AGGACCGGTTGCCACCATGAAACGGACAGCCGACGGAAGCGAGTTCGAGTCACCAAAGAAGAAGCGGAAA
GTCTCTGAGGTGGAGTTTTCCCACGAGTACTGGATGAGACATGCCCTGACCCTGGCCAAGAGGGCACGGG
ATGAGAGGGAGGTGCCTGTGGGAGCCGTGCTGGTGCTGAACAATAGAGTGATCGGCGAGGGCTGGAACAG
AGCCATCGGCCTGCACGACCCAACAGCCCATGCCGAAATTATGGCCCTGAGACAGGGCGGCCTGGTCATG
CAGAACTACAGACTGATTGACGCCACCCTGTACGTGACATTCGAGCCTTGCGTGATGTGCGCCGGCGCCA
TGATCCACTCTAGGATCGGCCGCGTGGTGTTTGGATGGAGAAATTCTAAAAGAGGCGCCGCAGGCTCCCT
GATGAACGTGCTGAACTACCCCGGCATGAATCACCGCGTCGAAATTACCGAGGGAATCCTGGCAGATGAA
TGTGCCGCCCTGCTGTGCGATTTCTATCGGATGCCTAGACAGGTGTTCAATGCTCAGAAGAAGGCCCAGA
GCTCCATCAACTCCGGAGGATCTAGCGGAGGCTCCTCTGGCTCTGAGACACCTGGCACAAGCGAGAGCGC
AACACCTGAAAGCAGCGGGGGCAGCAGCGGGGGGTCAGACAAGAAGTACAGCATCGGCCTGGCCATCGGC
ACCAACTCTGTGGGCTGGGCCGTGATCACCGACGAGTACAAGGTGCCCAGCAAGAAATTCAAGGTGCTGG
GCAACACCGACCGGCACAGCATCAAGAAGAACCTGATCGGAGCCCTGCTGTTCGACAGCGGCGAAACAGC
CGAGGCCACCCGGCTGAAGAGAACCGCCAGAAGAAGATACACCAGACGGAAGAACCGGATCTGCTATCTG
CAAGAGATCTTCAGCAACGAGATGGCCAAGGTGGACGACAGCTTCTTCCACAGACTGGAAGAGTCCTTCC
TGGTGGAAGAGGATAAGAAGCACGAGCGGCACCCCATCTTCGGCAACATCGTGGACGAGGTGGCCTACCA
CGAGAAGTACCCCACCATCTACCACCTGAGAAAGAAACTGGTGGACAGCACCGACAAGGCCGACCTGCGG
CTGATCTATCTGGCCCTGGCCCACATGATCAAGTTCCGGGGCCACTTCCTGATCGAGGGCGACCTGAACC
CCGACAACAGCGACGTGGACAAGCTGTTCATCCAGCTGGTGCAGACCTACAACCAGCTGTTCGAGGAAAA
CCCCATCAACGCCAGCGGCGTGGACGCCAAGGCCATCCTGTCTGCCAGACTGAGCAAGAGCAGACGGCTG
GAAAATCTGATCGCCCAGCTGCCCGGCGAGAAGAAGAATGGCCTGTTCGGAAACCTGATTGCCCTGAGCC
TGGGCCTGACCCCCAACTTCAAGAGCAACTTCGACCTGGCCGAGGATGCCAAACTGCAGCTGAGCAAGGA
CACCTACGACGACGACCTGGACAACCTGCTGGCCCAGATCGGCGACCAGTACGCCGACCTGTTTCTGGCC
GCCAAGAACCTGTCCGACGCCATCCTGCTGAGCGACATCCTGAGAGTGAACACCGAGATCACCAAGGCCC
CCCTGAGCGCCTCTATGATCAAGAGATACGACGAGCACCACCAGGACCTGACCCTGCTGAAAGCTCTCGT
GCGGCAGCAGCTGCCTGAGAAGTACAAAGAGATTTTCTTCGACCAGAGCAAGAACGGCTACGCCGGCTAC
ATTGACGGCGGAGCCAGCCAGGAAGAGTTCTACAAGTTCATCAAGCCCATCCTGGAAAAGATGGACGGCA
CCGAGGAACTGCTCGTGAAGCTGAACAGAGAGGACCTGCTGCGGAAGCAGCGGACCTTCGACAACGGCAG
CATCCCCCACCAGATCCACCTGGGAGAGCTGCACGCCATTCTGCGGCGGCAGGAAGATTTTTACCCATTC
CTGAAGGACAACCGGGAAAAGATCGAGAAGATCCTGACCTTCCGCATCCCCTACTACGTGGGCCCTCTGG
CCAGGGGAAACAGCAGATTCGCCTGGATGACCAGAAAGAGCGAGGAAACCATCACCCCCTGGAACTTCGA
GGAAGTGGTGGACAAGGGCGCTTCCGCCCAGAGCTTCATCGAGCGGATGACCAACTTCGATAAGAACCTG
CCCAACGAGAAGGTGCTGCCCAAGCACAGCCTGCTGTACGAGTACTTCACCGTGTATAACGAGCTGACCA
AAGTGAAATACGTGACCGAGGGAATGAGAAAGCCCGCCTTCCTGAGCGGCGAGCAGAAAAAGGCCATCGT
GGACCTGCTGTTCAAGACCAACCGGAAAGTGACCGTGAAGCAGCTGAAAGAGGACTACTTCAAGAAAATC
GAGTGCTTCGACTCCGTGGAAATCTCCGGCGTGGAAGATCGGTTCAACGCCTCCCTGGGCACATACCACG
ATCTGCTGAAAATTATCAAGGACAAGGACTTCCTGGACAATGAGGAAAACGAGGACATTCTGGAAGATAT
CGTGCTGACCCTGACACTGTTTGAGGACAGAGAGATGATCGAGGAACGGCTGAAAACCTATGCCCACCTG
TTCGACGACAAAGTGATGAAGCAGCTGAAGCGGCGGAGATACACCGGCTGGGGCAGGCTGAGCCGGAAGC
TGATCAACGGCATCCGGGACAAGCAGTCCGGCAAGACAATCCTGGATTTCCTGAAGTCCGACGGCTTCGC
CAACAGAAACTTCATGCAGCTGATCCACGACGACAGCCTGACCTTTAAAGAGGACATCCAGAAAGCCCAG
GTGTCCGGCCAGGGCGATAGCCTGCACGAGCACATTGCCAATCTGGCCGGCAGCCCCGCCATTAAGAAGG
GCATCCTGCAGACAGTGAAGGTGGTGGACGAGCTCGTGAAAGTGATGGGCCGGCACAAGCCCGAGAACAT
CGTGATCGAAATGGCCAGAGAGAACCAGACCACCCAGAAGGGACAGAAGAACAGCCGCGAGAGAATGAAG
CGGATCGAAGAGGGCATCAAAGAGCTGGGCAGCCAGATCCTGAAAGAACACCCCGTGGAAAACACCCAGC
TGCAGAACGAGAAGCTGTACCTGTACTACCTGCAGAATGGGCGGGATATGTACGTGGACCAGGAACTGGA
CATCAACCGGCTGTCCGACTACGATGTGGACCATATCGTGCCTCAGAGCTTTCTGAAGGACGACTCCATC
GACAACAAGGTGCTGACCAGAAGCGACAAGAACCGGGGCAAGAGCGACAACGTGCCCTCCGAAGAGGTCG
TGAAGAAGATGAAGAACTACTGGCGGCAGCTGCTGAACGCCAAGCTGATTACCCAGAGAAAGTTCGACAA
TCTGACCAAGGCCGAGAGAGGCGGCCTGAGCGAACTGGATAAGGCCGGCTTCATCAAGAGACAGCTGGTG
GAAACCCGGCAGATCACAAAGCACGTGGCACAGATCCTGGACTCCCGGATGAACACTAAGTACGACGAGA
ATGACAAGCTGATCCGGGAAGTGAAAGTGATCACCCTGAAGTCCAAGCTGGTGTCCGATTTCCGGAAGGA
TTTCCAGTTTTACAAAGTGCGCGAGATCAACAACTACCACCACGCCCACGACGCCTACCTGAACGCCGTC
GTGGGAACCGCCCTGATCAAAAAGTACCCTAAGCTGGAAAGCGAGTTCGTGTACGGCGACTACAAGGTGT
ACGACGTGCGGAAGATGATCGCCAAGAGCGAGCAGGAAATCGGCAAGGCTACCGCCAAGTACTTCTTCTA
CAGCAACATCATGAACTTTTTCAAGACCGAGATTACCCTGGCCAACGGCGAGATCCGGAAGCGGCCTCTG
ATCGAGACAAACGGCGAAACCGGGGAGATCGTGTGGGATAAGGGCCGGGATTTTGCCACCGTGCGGAAAG
TGCTGAGCATGCCCCAAGTGAATATCGTGAAAAAGACCGAGGTGCAGACAGGCGGCTTCAGCAAAGAGTC
TATCCTGCCCAAGAGGAACAGCGATAAGCTGATCGCCAGAAAGAAGGACTGGGACCCTAAGAAGTACGGC
GGCTTCGACAGCCCCACCGTGGCCTATTCTGTGCTGGTGGTGGCCAAAGTGGAAAAGGGCAAGTCCAAGA
AACTGAAGAGTGTGAAAGAGCTACTGGGGATCACCATCATGGAAAGAAGCAGCTTCGAGAAGAATCCCAT
CGACTTTCTGGAAGCCAAGGGCTACAAAGAAGTGAAAAAGGACCTGATCATCAAGCTGCCTAAGTACTCC
CTGTTCGAGCTGGAAAACGGCCGGAAGAGAATGCTGGCCTCTGCCGGCGAACTGCAGAAGGGAAACGAAC
TGGCCCTGCCCTCCAAATATGTGAACTTCCTGTACCTGGCCAGCCACTATGAGAAGCTGAAGGGCTCCCC
CGAGGATAATGAGCAGAAACAGCTGTTTGTGGAACAGCACAAGCACTACCTGGACGAGATCATCGAGCAG
ATCAGCGAGTTCTCCAAGAGAGTGATCCTGGCCGACGCTAATCTGGACAAAGTGCTGTCCGCCTACAACA
AGCACCGGGATAAGCCCATCAGAGAGCAGGCCGAGAATATCATCCACCTGTTTACCCTGACCAATCTGGG
AGCCCCTGCCGCCTTCAAGTACTTTGACACCACCATCGACCGGAAGAGGTACACCAGCACCAAAGAGGTG
CTGGACGCCACCCTGATCCACCAGAGCATCACCGGCCTGTACGAGACACGGATCGACCTGTCTCAGCTGG
GAGGCGACTCTGGCGGCTCAAAAAGAACCGCCGACGGCAGCGAATTCGAGCCCAAGAAGAAGAGGAAAGT
CGATTACAAAGACGATGACGATAAGGGATCCGGCGCAACAAACTTCTCTCTGCTGAAACAAGCCGGAGAT
GTCGAAGAGAATCCTGGACCGATGGCCAAGCCTTTGTCTCAAGAAGAATCCACCCTCATTGAAAGAGCAA
CGGCTACAATCAACAGCATCCCCATCTCTGAAGACTACAGCGTCGCCAGCGCAGCTCTCTCTAGCGACGG
CCGCATCTTCACTGGTGTCAATGTATATCATTTTACTGGGGGACCTTGTGCAGAACTCGTGGTGCTGGGC
ACTGCTGCTGCTGCGGCAGCTGGCAACCTGACTTGTATCGTCGCGATCGGAAATGAGAACAGGGGCATCT
TGAGCCCCTGCGGACGGTGCCGACAGGTGCTTCTCGATCTGCATCCTGGGATCAAAGCCATAGTGAAGGA
CAGTGATGGACAGCCGACGGCAGTTGGGATTCGTGAATTGCTGCCCTCTGGTTATGTGTGGGAGGGCTAA
GAATTCGATATCAAGCTTATCGGTAATCAACCTCTGGATTACAAAATTTGTGAAAGATTGACTGGTATTC
TTAACTATGTTGCTCCTTTTACGCTATGTGGATACGCTGCTTTAATGCCTTTGTATCATGCTATTGCTTC
CCGTATGGCTTTCATTTTCTCCTCCTTGTATAAATCCTGGTTGCTGTCTCTTTATGAGGAGTTGTGGCCC
GTTGTCAGGCAACGTGGCGTGGTGTGCACTGTGTTTGCTGACGCAACCCCCACTGGTTGGGGCATTGCCA
CCACCTGTCAGCTCCTTTCCGGGACTTTCGCTTTCCCCCTCCCTATTGCCACGGCGGAACTCATCGCCGC
CTGCCTTGCCCGCTGCTGGACAGGGGCTCGGCTGTTGGGCACTGACAATTCCGTGGTGTTGTCGGGGAAA
TCATCGTCCTTTCCTTGGCTGCTCGCCTGTGTTGCCACCTGGATTCTGCGCGGGACGTCCTTCTGCTACG
TCCCTTCGGCCCTCAATCCAGCGGACCTTCCTTCCCGCGGCCTGCTGCCGGCTCTGCGGCCTCTTCCGCG
TCTTCGCCTTCGCCCTCAGACGAGTCGGATCTCCCTTTGGGCCGCCTCCCCGCATCGATACCGTCGACCT
CGAGACCTAGAAAAACATGGAGCAATCACAAGTAGCAATACAGCAGCTACCAATGCTGATTGTGCCTGGC
TAGAAGCACAAGAGGAGGAGGAGGTGGGTTTTCCAGTCACACCTCAGGTACCTTTAAGACCAATGACTTA
CAAGGCAGCTGTAGATCTTAGCCACTTTTTAAAAGAAAAGGGGGGACTGGAAGGGCTAATTCACTCCCAA
CGAAGACAAGATATCCTTGATCTGTGGATCTACCACACACAAGGCTACTTCCCTGATTGGCAGAACTACA
CACCAGGGCCAGGGATCAGATATCCACTGACCTTTGGATGGTGCTACAAGCTAGTACCAGTTGAGCAAGA
GAAGGTAGAAGAAGCCAATGAAGGAGAGAACACCCGCTTGTTACACCCTGTGAGCCTGCATGGGATGGAT
GACCCGGAGAGAGAAGTATTAGAGTGGAGGTTTGACAGCCGCCTAGCATTTCATCACATGGCCCGAGAGC
TGCATCCGGACTGTACTGGGTCTCTCTGGTTAGACCAGATCTGAGCCTGGGAGCTCTCTGGCTAACTAGG
GAACCCACTGCTTAAGCCTCAATAAAGCTTGCCTTGAGTGCTTCAAGTAGTGTGTGCCCGTCTGTTGTGT
GACTCTGGTAACTAGAGATCCCTCAGACCCTTTTAGTCAGTGTGGAAAATCTCTAGCAGGGCCCGTTTAA
ACCCGCTGATCAGCCTCGACTGTGCCTTCTAGTTGCCAGCCATCTGTTGTTTGCCCCTCCCCCGTGCCTT
CCTTGACCCTGGAAGGTGCCACTCCCACTGTCCTTTCCTAATAAAATGAGGAAATTGCATCGCATTGTCT
GAGTAGGTGTCATTCTATTCTGGGGGGTGGGGTGGGGCAGGACAGCAAGGGGGAGGATTGGGAAGACAAT
AGCAGGCATGCTGGGGATGCGGTGGGCTCTATGGCTTCTGAGGCGGAAAGAACCAGCTGGGGCTCTAGGG
GGTATCCCC
[124 nt withheld, positions 12540-12663]
C
[91 nt withheld, positions 12665-12755]
A
[49 nt withheld, positions 12757-12805]
CCTTTGACGTTGGAGTCCACGTTCTTT
[37 nt withheld, positions 12833-12869]
ACCCTATCTCGGTCTATTCTTTTGATTTATAAGGGATTTTGCCGATTTCGGCCTATTGGTTAAAAAATGA
GCTGATTTAACAAAAATTTAACGCGAATTAATTCTGTGGAATGTGTGTCAGTTAGGGTGTGGAAAGTCCC
CAGGCTCCCCAGCAGGCAGAAGTATGCAAAGCATGCATCTCAATTAGTCAGCAACCAGGTGTGGAAAGTC
CCCAGGCTCCCCAGCAGGCAGAAGTATGCAAAGCATGCATCTCAATTAGTCAGCAACCATAGTCCCGCCC
CTAACTCCGCCCAGTTCCGCCCATTCTCCGCCCCATGGCTGACTAATTTTTTTTATTTATGCAGAGGCCG
AGGCCGCCTCTGCCTCTGAGCTATTCCAGAAGTAGTGAGGAGGCTTTTTTGGAGGCCTAGGCTTTTGCAA
AAAGCTCCCGGGAGCTTGTATATCCATTTTCGGATCTGATCAGCACGTGTTGACAATTAATCATCGGCAT
AGTATATCGGCATAGTATAATACGACAAGGTGAGGAACTAAACCATGGCCAAGTTGACCAGTGCCGTTCC
GGTGCTCACCGCGCGCGACGTCGCCGGAGCGGTCGAGTTCTGGACCGACCGGCTCGGGTTCT
