>Addgene plasmid #198547 | SpCas9-ABE8e(V106W) | depositor partial sequence | sequence record 384710 | SpCas9-ABE8e(V106W) sequence 5301 bps
ATGAAACGGACAGCCGACGGAAGCGAGTTCGAGTCACCAAAGAAGAAGCGGAAAGTCTCTGAGGTGGAGT
TTTCCCACGAGTACTGGATGAGACATGCCCTGACCCTGGCCAAGAGGGCACGGGATGAGAGGGAGGTGCC
TGTGGGAGCCGTGCTGGTGCTGAACAATAGAGTGATCGGCGAGGGCTGGAACAGAGCCATCGGCCTGCAC
GACCCAACAGCCCATGCCGAAATTATGGCCCTGAGACAGGGCGGCCTGGTCATGCAGAACTACAGACTGA
TTGACGCCACCCTGTACGTGACATTCGAGCCTTGCGTGATGTGCGCCGGCGCCATGATCCACTCTAGGAT
CGGCCGCGTGGTGTTTGGATGGAGAAATTCTAAAAGAGGCGCCGCAGGCTCCCTGATGAACGTGCTGAAC
TACCCCGGCATGAATCACCGCGTCGAAATTACCGAGGGAATCCTGGCAGATGAATGTGCCGCCCTGCTGT
GCGATTTCTATCGGATGCCTAGACAGGTGTTCAATGCTCAGAAGAAGGCCCAGAGCTCCATCAACTCCGG
AGGATCTAGCGGAGGCTCCTCTGGCTCTGAGACACCTGGCACAAGCGAGAGCGCAACACCTGAAAGCAGC
GGGGGCAGCAGCGGGGGGTCAGACAAGAAGTACAGCATCGGCCTGGCCATCGGCACCAACTCTGTGGGCT
GGGCCGTGATCACCGACGAGTACAAGGTGCCCAGCAAGAAATTCAAGGTGCTGGGCAACACCGACCGGCA
CAGCATCAAGAAGAACCTGATCGGAGCCCTGCTGTTCGACAGCGGCGAAACAGCCGAGGCCACCCGGCTG
AAGAGAACCGCCAGAAGAAGATACACCAGACGGAAGAACCGGATCTGCTATCTGCAAGAGATCTTCAGCA
ACGAGATGGCCAAGGTGGACGACAGCTTCTTCCACAGACTGGAAGAGTCCTTCCTGGTGGAAGAGGATAA
GAAGCACGAGCGGCACCCCATCTTCGGCAACATCGTGGACGAGGTGGCCTACCACGAGAAGTACCCCACC
ATCTACCACCTGAGAAAGAAACTGGTGGACAGCACCGACAAGGCCGACCTGCGGCTGATCTATCTGGCCC
TGGCCCACATGATCAAGTTCCGGGGCCACTTCCTGATCGAGGGCGACCTGAACCCCGACAACAGCGACGT
GGACAAGCTGTTCATCCAGCTGGTGCAGACCTACAACCAGCTGTTCGAGGAAAACCCCATCAACGCCAGC
GGCGTGGACGCCAAGGCCATCCTGTCTGCCAGACTGAGCAAGAGCAGACGGCTGGAAAATCTGATCGCCC
AGCTGCCCGGCGAGAAGAAGAATGGCCTGTTCGGAAACCTGATTGCCCTGAGCCTGGGCCTGACCCCCAA
CTTCAAGAGCAACTTCGACCTGGCCGAGGATGCCAAACTGCAGCTGAGCAAGGACACCTACGACGACGAC
CTGGACAACCTGCTGGCCCAGATCGGCGACCAGTACGCCGACCTGTTTCTGGCCGCCAAGAACCTGTCCG
ACGCCATCCTGCTGAGCGACATCCTGAGAGTGAACACCGAGATCACCAAGGCCCCCCTGAGCGCCTCTAT
GATCAAGAGATACGACGAGCACCACCAGGACCTGACCCTGCTGAAAGCTCTCGTGCGGCAGCAGCTGCCT
GAGAAGTACAAAGAGATTTTCTTCGACCAGAGCAAGAACGGCTACGCCGGCTACATTGACGGCGGAGCCA
GCCAGGAAGAGTTCTACAAGTTCATCAAGCCCATCCTGGAAAAGATGGACGGCACCGAGGAACTGCTCGT
GAAGCTGAACAGAGAGGACCTGCTGCGGAAGCAGCGGACCTTCGACAACGGCAGCATCCCCCACCAGATC
CACCTGGGAGAGCTGCACGCCATTCTGCGGCGGCAGGAAGATTTTTACCCATTCCTGAAGGACAACCGGG
AAAAGATCGAGAAGATCCTGACCTTCCGCATCCCCTACTACGTGGGCCCTCTGGCCAGGGGAAACAGCAG
ATTCGCCTGGATGACCAGAAAGAGCGAGGAAACCATCACCCCCTGGAACTTCGAGGAAGTGGTGGACAAG
GGCGCTTCCGCCCAGAGCTTCATCGAGCGGATGACCAACTTCGATAAGAACCTGCCCAACGAGAAGGTGC
TGCCCAAGCACAGCCTGCTGTACGAGTACTTCACCGTGTATAACGAGCTGACCAAAGTGAAATACGTGAC
CGAGGGAATGAGAAAGCCCGCCTTCCTGAGCGGCGAGCAGAAAAAGGCCATCGTGGACCTGCTGTTCAAG
ACCAACCGGAAAGTGACCGTGAAGCAGCTGAAAGAGGACTACTTCAAGAAAATCGAGTGCTTCGACTCCG
TGGAAATCTCCGGCGTGGAAGATCGGTTCAACGCCTCCCTGGGCACATACCACGATCTGCTGAAAATTAT
CAAGGACAAGGACTTCCTGGACAATGAGGAAAACGAGGACATTCTGGAAGATATCGTGCTGACCCTGACA
CTGTTTGAGGACAGAGAGATGATCGAGGAACGGCTGAAAACCTATGCCCACCTGTTCGACGACAAAGTGA
TGAAGCAGCTGAAGCGGCGGAGATACACCGGCTGGGGCAGGCTGAGCCGGAAGCTGATCAACGGCATCCG
GGACAAGCAGTCCGGCAAGACAATCCTGGATTTCCTGAAGTCCGACGGCTTCGCCAACAGAAACTTCATG
CAGCTGATCCACGACGACAGCCTGACCTTTAAAGAGGACATCCAGAAAGCCCAGGTGTCCGGCCAGGGCG
ATAGCCTGCACGAGCACATTGCCAATCTGGCCGGCAGCCCCGCCATTAAGAAGGGCATCCTGCAGACAGT
GAAGGTGGTGGACGAGCTCGTGAAAGTGATGGGCCGGCACAAGCCCGAGAACATCGTGATCGAAATGGCC
AGAGAGAACCAGACCACCCAGAAGGGACAGAAGAACAGCCGCGAGAGAATGAAGCGGATCGAAGAGGGCA
TCAAAGAGCTGGGCAGCCAGATCCTGAAAGAACACCCCGTGGAAAACACCCAGCTGCAGAACGAGAAGCT
GTACCTGTACTACCTGCAGAATGGGCGGGATATGTACGTGGACCAGGAACTGGACATCAACCGGCTGTCC
GACTACGATGTGGACCATATCGTGCCTCAGAGCTTTCTGAAGGACGACTCCATCGACAACAAGGTGCTGA
CCAGAAGCGACAAGAACCGGGGCAAGAGCGACAACGTGCCCTCCGAAGAGGTCGTGAAGAAGATGAAGAA
CTACTGGCGGCAGCTGCTGAACGCCAAGCTGATTACCCAGAGAAAGTTCGACAATCTGACCAAGGCCGAG
AGAGGCGGCCTGAGCGAACTGGATAAGGCCGGCTTCATCAAGAGACAGCTGGTGGAAACCCGGCAGATCA
CAAAGCACGTGGCACAGATCCTGGACTCCCGGATGAACACTAAGTACGACGAGAATGACAAGCTGATCCG
GGAAGTGAAAGTGATCACCCTGAAGTCCAAGCTGGTGTCCGATTTCCGGAAGGATTTCCAGTTTTACAAA
GTGCGCGAGATCAACAACTACCACCACGCCCACGACGCCTACCTGAACGCCGTCGTGGGAACCGCCCTGA
TCAAAAAGTACCCTAAGCTGGAAAGCGAGTTCGTGTACGGCGACTACAAGGTGTACGACGTGCGGAAGAT
GATCGCCAAGAGCGAGCAGGAAATCGGCAAGGCTACCGCCAAGTACTTCTTCTACAGCAACATCATGAAC
TTTTTCAAGACCGAGATTACCCTGGCCAACGGCGAGATCCGGAAGCGGCCTCTGATCGAGACAAACGGCG
AAACCGGGGAGATCGTGTGGGATAAGGGCCGGGATTTTGCCACCGTGCGGAAAGTGCTGAGCATGCCCCA
AGTGAATATCGTGAAAAAGACCGAGGTGCAGACAGGCGGCTTCAGCAAAGAGTCTATCCTGCCCAAGAGG
AACAGCGATAAGCTGATCGCCAGAAAGAAGGACTGGGACCCTAAGAAGTACGGCGGCTTCGACAGCCCCA
CCGTGGCCTATTCTGTGCTGGTGGTGGCCAAAGTGGAAAAGGGCAAGTCCAAGAAACTGAAGAGTGTGAA
AGAGCTACTGGGGATCACCATCATGGAAAGAAGCAGCTTCGAGAAGAATCCCATCTTTCTGGAAGCCAAG
GGCTACAAAGAAGTGAAAAAGGACCTGATCATCAAGCTGCCTAAGTACTCCCTGTTCGAGCTGGAAAACG
GCCGGAAGAGAATGCTGGCCTCTGCCGGCGAACTGCAGAAGGGAAACGAACTGGCCCTGCCCTCCAAATA
TGTGAACTTCCTGTACCTGGCCAGCCACTATGAGAAGCTGAAGGGCTCCCCCGAGGATAATGAGCAGAAA
CAGCTGTTTGTGGAACAGCACAAGCACTACCTGGACGAGATCATCGAGCAGATCAGCGAGTTCTCCAAGA
GAGTGATCCTGGCCGACGCTAATCTGGACAAAGTGCTGTCCGCCTACAACAAGCACCGGGATAAGCCCAT
CAGAGAGCAGGCCGAGAATATCATCCACCTGTTTACCCTGACCAATCTGGGAGCCCCTGCCGCCTTCAAG
TACTTTGACACCACCATCGACCGGAAGAGGTACACCAGCACCAAAGAGGTGCTGGACGCCACCCTGATCC
ACCAGAGCATCACCGGCCTGTACGAGACACGGATCGACCTGTCTCAGCTGGGAGGCGACTCTGGCGGCTC
AAAAAGAACCGCCGACGGCAGCGAATTCGAGCCCAAGAAGAAGAGGAAAGTCGATTACAAAGACGATGAC
GATAAGGGATCCGGCGCAACAAACTTCTCTCTGCTGAAACAAGCCGGAGATGTCGAAGAGAATCCTGGAC
CGATGGCCAAGCCTTTGTCTCAAGAAGAATCCACCCTCATTGAAAGAGCAACGGCTACAATCAACAGCAT
CCCCATCTCTGAAGACTACAGCGTCGCCAGCGCAGCTCTCTCTAGCGACGGCCGCATCTTCACTGGTGTC
AATGTATATCATTTTACTGGGGGACCTTGTGCAGAACTCGTGGTGCTGGGCACTGCTGCTGCTGCGGCAG
CTGGCAACCTGACTTGTATCGTCGCGATCGGAAATGAGAACAGGGGCATCTTGAGCCCCTGCGGACGGTG
CCGACAGGTGCTTCTCGATCTGCATCCTGGGATCAAAGCCATAGTGAAGGACAGTGATGGACAGCCGACG
GCAGTTGGGATTCGTGAATTGCTGCCCTCTGGTTATGTGTGGGAGGGCTAA
